>Addgene plasmid #67568 | DF-UAS-spa-GCaMP6f | depositor partial sequence | sequence record 116377 | insert
TATAGGCGCGCCACCATGGGTTCTCATCATCATCATCATCATGGTATGGCTAGCATGACTGGTGGACAGC
AAATGGGTCGGGATCTGTACGACGATGACGATAAGGATCTCGCCACCATGGTCGACTCATCACGTCGTAA
GTGGAATAAGACAGGTCACGCAGTCAGAGCTATAGGTCGGCTGAGCTCACTCGAGAACGTCTATATCACC
GCCGACAAGCAGAAGAACGGCATCAAGGCGAACTTCAAGATCCGCCACAACGTGGAGGACGGCAGCGTGC
AGCTCGCCGACCACTACCAGCAGAACACCCCCATCGGCGACGGCCCCGTGCTGCTGCCCGACAACCACTA
CCTGAGCCATCAGTCCGTGCTTTCGAAAGACCCCAACGAGAAGCGCGATCACATGGTCCTGCTGGAGTTC
GTGACCGCCGCCGGGATCACTCTCGGCATGGACGAGCTGTACAAGGGCGGTACCGGAGGGAGCATGGTGA
GCAAGGGCGAGGAGCTGTTCACCGGGGTGGTGCCCATCCTGGTCGAGCTGGACGGCGACGTAAACGGCCA
CAAGTTCAGCGTGAGGGGCGAGGGTGAGGGCGATGCCACCAACGGCAAGCTGACCCTGAAGTTCATCTGC
ACCACCGGCAAGCTGCCCGTGCCCTGGCCCACCCTCGTGACCACCTTCAGCTACGGCGTGCAGTGCTTCA
GCCGCTACCCCGACCACATGAAGCAGCACGACTTCTTCAAGTCCGCCATGCCCGAAGGCTACGTCCAGGA
GCGCACCATCTCCTTCAAGGACGACGGCACCTACAAGACCCGCGCCGAGGTGAAGTTCGAGGGCGACACC
CTGGTGAACCGCATCGAGCTGAAGGGCATCGACTTCAAGGAGGACGGCAACATCCTGGGGCACAAGCTGG
AGTACAACCTGCCGGACCAACTGACTGAAGAGCAGATCGCAGAATTTAAAGAGGAATTCTCCCTATTTGA
CAAGGACGGGGATGGGACAATAACAACCAAGGAGCTGGGGACGGTGATGCGGTCTCTGGGGCAGAACCCC
ACAGAAGCAGAGCTGCAGGACATGATCAATGAAGTAGATGCCGACGGTGACGGCACAATCGACTTCCCTG
AGTTCCTGACAATGATGGCAAGAAAAATGAAATACAGGGACACGGAAGAAGAAATTAGAGAAGCGTTCGG
TGTGTTTGATAAGGATGGCAATGGCTACATCAGTGCAGCAGAGCTTCGCCACGTGATGACAAACCTTGGA
GAGAAGTTAACAGATGAAGAGGTTGATGAAATGATCAGGGAAGCAGACATCGATGGGGATGGTCAGGTAA
ACTACGAAGAGTTTGTACAAATGATGACAGCGAAGTGAACGCGTTATA
