>Addgene plasmid #67568 | DF-UAS-spa-GCaMP6f | addgene partial sequence | sequence record 121640 | Xpress-F 5'-TATGGCTAGCATGACTGGT-3'
GGATCTCGCCACCATGGTCGACTCATCACGTCGTAAGTGGAATAAGACAGGTCACGCAGTCAGAGCTATA
GGTCGGCTGAGCTCACTCGAGAACGTCTATATCACCGCCGACAAGCAGAAGAACGGCATCAAGGCGAACT
TCAAGATCCGCCACAACGTGGAGGACGGCAGCGTGCAGCTCGCCGACCACTACCAGCAGAACACCCCCAT
CGGCGACGGCCCCGTGCTGCTGCCCGACAACCACTACCTGAGCCATCAGTCCGTGCTTTCGAAAGACCCC
AACGAGAAGCGCGATCACATGGTCCTGCTGGAGTTCGTGACCGCCGCCGGGATCACTCTCGGCATGGACG
AGCTGTACAAGGGCGGTACCGGAGGGAGCATGGTGAGCAAGGGCGAGGAGCTGTTCACCGGGGTGGTGCC
CATCCTGGTCGAGCTGGACGGCGACGTAAACGGCCACAAGTTCAGCGTGAGGGGCGAGGGTGAGGGCGAT
GCCACCAACGGCAAGCTGACCCTGAAGTTCATCTGCACCACCGGCAAGCTGCCCGTGCCCTGGCCCACCC
TCGTGACCACCTTCAGCTACGGCGTGCAGTGCTTCAGCCGCTACCCCGACCACATGAAGCAGCACGACTT
CTTCAAGTCCGCCATGCCCGAAGGCTACGTCCAGGAGCGCACCATCTCCTTCAAGGACGACGGCACCTAC
AAGACCCGCGCCGAGGTGAAGTTCGAGGGCGACACCCTGGTGAACCGCATCGAGCTGAAGGGCATCGACT
TCAAGGAGGACGGCAACATCCTGGGGCACAAGCTGGAATACAACCTGCCGG
