>Addgene plasmid #67568 | DF-UAS-spa-GCaMP6f | addgene partial sequence | sequence record 121641 | GFPGenotRW 5'-AGTCGATGCCCTTCAGCTCGAT-3'
ACCTCGGCGCGGGTCTTGTAGGTGCCGTCGTCCTTGAAGGAGATGGTGCGCTCCTGGACGTAGCCTTCGG
GCATGGCGGACTTGAAGAAGTCGTGCTGCTTCATGTGGTCGGGGTAGCGGCTGAAGCACTGCACGCCGTA
GCTGAAGGTGGTCACGAGGGTGGGCCAGGGCACGGGCAGCTTGCCGGTGGTGCAGATGAACTTCAGGGTC
AGCTTGCCGTTGGTGGCATCGCCCTCACCCTCGCCCCTCACGCTGAACTTGTGGCCGTTTACGTCGCCGT
CCAGCTCGACCAGGATGGGCACCACCCCGGTGAACAGCTCCTCGCCCTTGCTCACCATGCTCCCTCCGGT
ACCGCCCTTGTACAGCTCGTCCATGCCGAGAGTGATCCCGGCGGCGGTCACGAACTCCAGCAGGACCATG
TGATCGCGCTTCTCGTTGGGGTCTTTCGAAAGCACGGACTGATGGCTCAGGTAGTGGTTGTCGGGCAGCA
GCACGGGGCCGTCGCCGATGGGGGTGTTCTGCTGGTAGTGGTCGGCGAGCTGCACGCTGCCGTCCTCCAC
GTTGTGGCGGATCTTGAAGTTCGCCTTGATGCCGTTCTTCTGCTTGTCGGCGGTGATATAGACGTTCTCG
AGTGAGCTCAGCCGACCTATAGCTCTGACTGCGTGACCTGTCTTATTCCACTTACGACGTGATGAGTCGA
CCATGGTGGCGAGATCCTTATCGTCATCGTCGTACAGATCCCGACCCATTTGCTGTCCACCAGTCATGCT
AGCCATACCATGATGATGATGATGATGAGAACCCATGGTGGCGCGCCAGCCTGCTTTTTTGTACAAACTT
GAATTAACCCTCACTAAAGGGAAAAAAGCTGGAGCTCCACCGCGGTGG
