[The description below was written by a language model from this plasmid's Addgene catalogue record.]
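Description:
DF-UAS-spa-GCaMP6f is a zebrafish transgenesis plasmid built on a modified pDestTol2pA2 backbone, into which a 10x UAS promoter and an SV40 polyadenylation signal were introduced. As a Tol2-type destination vector, it is designed so that the expression cassette can be integrated into the zebrafish genome by Tol2 transposase-mediated transposition. The plasmid is about 6 kb in total (roughly 4.5 kb of backbone), is maintained at high copy in E. coli and is selected with ampicillin. No feature table is provided, so the exact origin of replication and the positions of the individual elements cannot be given here.

The payload is a 1353 bp synthetic insert encoding spa-GCaMP6f, a superfolder photoactivatable version of the fast calcium indicator GCaMP6f, cloned between AscI and MluI sites that both remain intact. It derives from a previously published GCaMP6f construct and carries thirteen substitutions (K65T, I83V, G87S, Y92D, V115H, K118V, S187R, Y196N, L221F, T222S, I250V, F256S and N262T), together with an N-terminal His tag. Because transcription is driven by the 10x UAS, expression depends on Gal4, so crossing to or co-expressing a tissue-specific Gal4 driver determines which cells produce the sensor.

The intended use is calcium imaging in zebrafish with a photoactivatable reporter, allowing light-directed highlighting of chosen neurons within a Gal4-defined population and subsequent recording of their activity-dependent fluorescence changes.
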