Addgene plasmid #67568: DF-UAS-spa-GCaMP6f
Purpose: Zebrafish expression of a photoactivatable fluorescent calcium reporter
Depositing lab: Ehud Isacoff. Depositing organization: University of California, Berkeley. Publication: Photoactivatable genetically encoded calcium indicators for targeted neuronal imaging. Berlin S, Carroll EC, Newman ZL, Okada HO, Quinn CM, Kallman B, Rockwell NC, Martin SS, Lagarias JC, Isacoff EY. Nat Methods. 2015 Jul 13. doi: 10.1038/nmeth.3480. PubMed 26167640.
Backbone
  Vector backbone: pDestTol2pA2 (modified)
  Backbone manufacturer: Drew Friedman (modification)
  Backbone size w/o insert (bp): 4500
  Total vector size (bp): 6000
  Modifications to backbone: a 10x UAS promoter and SV40 polyA
  Vector type: zebrafish transgenesis (see :A Spinal Opsin Controls Early Neural Activity and Drives a Behavioral Light Response)
Growth in bacteria
  Bacterial resistance: Ampicillin, 100 μg/mL
  Growth temperature: 37°C
  Growth strain: DH5alpha
  Copy number: High Copy
Gene/Insert
  Gene/Insert name: spa-GCaMP6f (alt name: superfolder photoactivatable GCaMP6f)
  Species: Synthetic
  Insert size (bp): 1353
  Mutation: K65T, I83V, G87S, Y92D, V115H, K118V, S187R, Y196N, L221F, T222S, I250V, F256S, N262T
  Tag / fusion protein: HIS-tag (N terminal on insert)
  Cloning method: Restriction Enzyme; 5′ cloning site AscI (not destroyed); 3′ cloning site MluI (not destroyed)
  Sequencing primers: 5′ GFP reverse; 3′ SV40 reverse
Resource information
  A portion of this plasmid was derived from a plasmid made by: derived from Addgene clone #40755, published by Chen TW et al. article: ultrasensitive fluorescent proteins for imaging neuronal activity doi: 10.1038/nature12354
Terms and licenses: Academic/Nonprofit Terms; Industry Terms: Not Available to Industry
How to cite: DF-UAS-spa-GCaMP6f was a gift from Ehud Isacoff (Addgene plasmid # 67568 ; http://n2t.net/addgene:67568 ; RRID:Addgene_67568)
